>Addgene plasmid #191578 | pTFG005_Spike_Inducible_3xFlag | addgene full sequence | sequence record 442483 | Addgene NGS Result
GGAAGGGCTAATTCACTCCCAAAGAAGACAAGATATCCTTGATCTGTGGATCTACCACACACAAGGCTAC
TTCCCTGATTAGCAGAACTACACACCAGGGCCAGGGGTCAGATATCCACTGACCTTTGGATGGTGCTACA
AGCTAGTACCAGTTGAGCCAGATAAGGTAGAAGAGGCCAATAAAGGAGAGAACACCAGCTTGTTACACCC
TGTGAGCCTGCATGGGATGGATGACCCGGAGAGAGAGGACTGGGGAGTGGCGAGCCCTCAGATCCTGCAT
ATAAGCAGCTGCTTTTTGCCTGTACTGGGTCTCTCTGGTTAGACCAGATCTGAGCCTGGGAGCTCTCTGG
CTAACTAGGGAACCCACTGCTTAAGCCTCAATAAAGCTTGCCTTGAGTGCTTCAAGTAGTGTGTGCCCGT
CTGTTGTGTGACTCTGGTAACTAGAGATCCCTCAGACCCTTTTAGTCAGTGTGGAAAATCTCTAGCAGTG
GCGCCCGAACAGGGACTTGAAAGCGAAAGGGAAACCAGAGGAGCTCTCTCGACGCAGGACTCGGCTTGCT
GAAGCGCGCACGGCAAGAGGCGAGGGGCGGCGACTGGTGAGTACGCCAAAAATTTTGACTAGCGGAGGCT
AGAAGGAGAGAGATGGGTGCGAGAGCGTCAGTATTAAGCGGGGGAGAATTAGATCGCGATGGGAAAAAAT
TCGGTTAAGGCCAGGGGGAAAGAAAAAATATAAATTAAAACATATAGTATGGGCAAGCAGGGAGCTAGAA
CGATTCGCAGTTAATCCTGGCCTGTTAGAAACATCAGAAGGCTGTAGACAAATACTGGGACAGCTACAAC
CATCCCTTCAGACAGGATCAGAAGAACTTAGATCATTATATAATACAGTAGCAACCCTCTATTGTGTGCA
TCAAAGGATAGAGATAAAAGACACCAAGGAAGCTTTAGACAAGATAGAGGAAGAGCAAAACAAAAGTAAG
ACCACCGCACAGCAAGCGGCCGGCCGCTGATCTTCAGACCTGGAGGAGGAGATATGAGGGACAATTGGAG
AAGTGAATTATATAAATATAAAGTAGTAAAAATTGAACCATTAGGAGTAGCACCCACCAAGGCAAAGAGA
AGAGTGGTGCAGAGAGAAAAAAGAGCAGTGGGAATAGGAGCTTTGTTCCTTGGGTTCTTGGGAGCAGCAG
GAAGCACTATGGGCGCAGCGTCAATGACGCTGACGGTACAGGCCAGACAATTATTGTCTGGTATAGTGCA
GCAGCAGAACAATTTGCTGAGGGCTATTGAGGCGCAACAGCATCTGTTGCAACTCACAGTCTGGGGCATC
AAGCAGCTCCAGGCAAGAATCCTGGCTGTGGAAAGATACCTAAAGGATCAACAGCTCCTGGGGATTTGGG
GTTGCTCTGGAAAACTCATTTGCACCACTGCTGTGCCTTGGAATGCTAGTTGGAGTAATAAATCTCTGGA
ACAGATTTGGAATCACACGACCTGGATGGAGTGGGACAGAGAAATTAACAATTACACAAGCTTAATACAC
TCCTTAATTGAAGAATCGCAAAACCAGCAAGAAAAGAATGAACAAGAATTATTGGAATTAGATAAATGGG
CAAGTTTGTGGAATTGGTTTAACATAACAAATTGGCTGTGGTATATAAAATTATTCATAATGATAGTAGG
AGGCTTGGTAGGTTTAAGAATAGTTTTTGCTGTACTTTCTATAGTGAATAGAGTTAGGCAGGGATATTCA
CCATTATCGTTTCAGACCCACCTCCCAACCCCGAGGGGACCCGACAGGCCCGAAGGAATAGAAGAAGAAG
GTGGAGAGAGAGACAGAGACAGATCCATTCGATTAGTGAACGGATCTCGACGGTATCGCCTTTAAAAGAA
AAGGGGGGATTGGGGGGTACAGTGCAGGGGAAAGAATAGTAGACATAATAGCAACAGACATACAAACTAA
AGAATTACAAAAACAAATTACAAAAATTCAAAATTTTCGGGTTTATTACAGGGACAGCAGAGATCCAGTT
TATCGATGAGGCCCTTTCGTCTTCACTCGAGTTTACTCCCTATCAGTGATAGAGAACGTATGAAGAGTTT
ACTCCCTATCAGTGATAGAGAACGTATGCAGACTTTACTCCCTATCAGTGATAGAGAACGTATAAGGAGT
TTACTCCCTATCAGTGATAGAGAACGTATGACCAGTTTACTCCCTATCAGTGATAGAGAACGTATCTACA
GTTTACTCCCTATCAGTGATAGAGAACGTATATCCAGTTTACTCCCTATCAGTGATAGAGAACGTATGTC
GAGGTAGGCGTGTACGGTGGGCGCCTATAAAAGCAGAGCTCGTTTAGTGAACCGTCAGATCGCCTGGAGC
AATTCCACAACACTTTTGTCTTATACTTGGATCCTGTACACGTTTAGTGAACCGTCAGATCGCCTGGAGA
CGCCATCCACGCTGTTTTGACCTCCATAGAAGACACCGACTCTACTAGAGGATCTGCCACCAGCTAGCGC
GGCCGCGCCACCATGTTTGTCTTCCTGGTCCTGCTGCCTCTGGTCTCGTCTCAGTGCGTGAACCTGACTA
CTAGAACCCAGCTGCCTCCTGCCTATACTAACTCCTTCACCCGCGGCGTGTACTACCCAGACAAGGTGTT
CCGCAGCTCCGTGCTGCACTCCACCCAGGATCTGTTCCTGCCCTTCTTCAGCAACGTGACCTGGTTCCAC
GCCATCCACGTGAGCGGCACCAATGGCACCAAGCGGTTCGACAATCCCGTGCTGCCATTCAACGATGGCG
TGTACTTCGCCTCCACCGAGAAGAGCAACATCATCCGCGGCTGGATCTTCGGCACCACCCTGGACTCCAA
GACCCAGAGCCTGCTGATCGTGAACAATGCCACCAACGTGGTCATCAAGGTGTGCGAGTTCCAGTTCTGC
AATGATCCATTCCTGGGCGTGTACTACCACAAGAACAATAAGTCCTGGATGGAGAGCGAGTTCCGCGTGT
ACAGCTCCGCCAACAATTGCACCTTCGAGTACGTGTCCCAGCCCTTCCTGATGGACCTGGAGGGCAAGCA
GGGCAATTTCAAGAACCTGCGCGAGTTCGTGTTCAAGAATATCGATGGCTACTTCAAGATCTACTCCAAG
CACACCCCCATCAACCTGGTGCGCGACCTGCCACAGGGCTTCAGCGCCCTGGAGCCACTGGTGGATCTGC
CAATCGGCATCAACATCACCAGGTTCCAGACCCTGCTGGCCCTGCACCGCAGCTACCTGACCCCAGGCGA
CAGCTCCAGCGGATGGACCGCTGGAGCTGCTGCCTACTACGTGGGCTACCTGCAGCCCCGCACCTTCCTG
CTGAAGTACAACGAGAATGGCACCATCACCGACGCCGTGGATTGCGCCCTGGATCCACTGTCCGAGACAA
AGTGCACCCTGAAGAGCTTCACCGTGGAGAAGGGCATCTACCAGACCTCCAATTTCCGCGTGCAGCCAAC
CGAGAGCATCGTGCGCTTCCCCAATATCACCAACCTGTGCCCATTCGGCGAGGTGTTCAACGCTACCAGG
TTCGCCAGCGTGTACGCTTGGAATCGCAAGCGCATCTCCAACTGCGTGGCCGACTACAGCGTGCTGTACA
ACTCCGCCAGCTTCTCCACCTTCAAGTGCTACGGCGTGTCCCCCACCAAGCTGAATGATCTGTGCTTCAC
CAACGTGTACGCCGATAGCTTCGTGATCAGGGGCGACGAGGTGCGCCAGATCGCTCCAGGACAGACCGGC
AAGATCGCTGACTACAATTACAAGCTGCCCGACGATTTCACCGGCTGCGTGATCGCCTGGAACTCCAACA
ATCTGGATAGCAAAGTGGGCGGCAACTACAATTACCTGTACCGCCTGTTCCGCAAGTCCAATCTGAAGCC
ATTCGAGCGCGACATCTCCACCGAGATCTACCAGGCTGGAAGCACCCCATGCAATGGAGTGGAGGGCTTC
AACTGCTACTTCCCCCTGCAGAGCTACGGCTTCCAGCCAACCAACGGAGTGGGATACCAGCCATACAGGG
TGGTGGTGCTGTCCTTCGAGCTGCTGCACGCTCCAGCTACCGTGTGCGGACCAAAGAAGAGCACCAATCT
GGTGAAGAACAAGTGCGTGAACTTCAATTTCAACGGCCTGACCGGAACCGGCGTGCTGACCGAGTCCAAC
AAGAAGTTCCTGCCATTCCAGCAGTTCGGAAGGGACATCGCTGATACCACCGACGCCGTGCGCGACCCAC
AGACCCTGGAGATCCTGGATATCACCCCATGCTCCTTCGGCGGCGTGAGCGTGATCACCCCAGGAACCAA
TACCAGCAACCAGGTGGCCGTGCTGTACCAGGACGTGAATTGCACCGAGGTGCCAGTGGCTATCCACGCT
GATCAGCTGACCCCAACCTGGCGCGTGTACAGCACCGGATCCAACGTGTTCCAGACCCGCGCCGGATGCC
TGATCGGAGCTGAGCACGTGAACAATTCCTACGAGTGCGACATCCCAATCGGAGCTGGAATCTGCGCCAG
CTACCAGACCCAGACCAACTCCCCAAGGAGGGCTCGCAGCGTGGCCAGCCAGTCCATCATCGCCTACACC
ATGTCCCTGGGCGCCGAGAATAGCGTGGCCTACAGCAACAATTCCATCGCCATCCCAACCAACTTCACCA
TCTCCGTGACCACCGAGATCCTGCCCGTGTCCATGACCAAGACCAGCGTGGACTGCACCATGTACATCTG
CGGCGATTCCACCGAGTGCAGCAACCTGCTGCTGCAGTACGGCAGCTTCTGCACCCAGCTGAATCGCGCC
CTGACCGGAATCGCTGTGGAGCAGGATAAGAACACCCAGGAGGTGTTCGCCCAGGTGAAGCAGATCTACA
AGACCCCCCCAATCAAGGACTTCGGCGGCTTCAATTTCAGCCAGATCCTGCCCGATCCAAGCAAGCCCTC
CAAGCGCAGCTTCATCGAGGACCTGCTGTTCAACAAGGTGACCCTGGCCGATGCCGGCTTCATCAAGCAG
TACGGCGATTGCCTGGGCGACATCGCTGCCCGCGACCTGATCTGCGCCCAGAAGTTCAATGGCCTGACCG
TGCTGCCACCACTGCTGACCGATGAGATGATCGCTCAGTACACCTCCGCCCTGCTGGCCGGAACCATCAC
CAGCGGATGGACCTTCGGCGCTGGAGCCGCCCTGCAGATCCCCTTCGCCATGCAGATGGCCTACCGCTTC
AACGGCATCGGCGTGACCCAGAATGTGCTGTACGAGAACCAGAAGCTGATCGCCAATCAGTTCAACTCCG
CCATCGGCAAGATCCAGGACTCCCTGTCCAGCACCGCCAGCGCCCTGGGCAAGCTGCAGGATGTGGTGAA
TCAGAACGCCCAGGCCCTGAATACCCTGGTGAAGCAGCTGTCCAGCAACTTCGGCGCCATCTCCAGCGTG
CTGAATGATATCCTGAGCCGCCTGGACAAGGTGGAGGCTGAGGTGCAGATCGATAGGCTGATCACCGGCC
GCCTGCAGTCCCTGCAGACCTACGTGACCCAGCAGCTGATCAGGGCTGCTGAGATCAGGGCCAGCGCCAA
TCTGGCTGCTACCAAGATGTCCGAGTGCGTGCTGGGACAGAGCAAGAGGGTGGACTTCTGCGGCAAGGGC
TACCACCTGATGTCCTTCCCACAGAGCGCCCCACACGGAGTGGTGTTCCTGCACGTGACCTACGTGCCAG
CCCAGGAGAAGAACTTCACCACCGCTCCAGCTATCTGCCACGATGGCAAGGCTCACTTCCCACGCGAGGG
CGTGTTCGTGTCCAACGGCACCCACTGGTTCGTGACCCAGCGCAATTTCTACGAGCCCCAGATCATCACC
ACCGACAATACCTTCGTGAGCGGCAACTGCGACGTGGTCATCGGAATCGTGAACAATACCGTGTACGATC
CCCTGCAGCCAGAGCTGGACTCCTTCAAGGAGGAGCTGGATAAGTACTTCAAGAATCACACCAGCCCCGA
CGTGGATCTGGGCGACATCTCCGGCATCAATGCCAGCGTGGTGAACATCCAGAAGGAGATCGACCGCCTG
AACGAGGTGGCCAAGAATCTGAACGAGTCCCTGATCGATCTGCAGGAGCTGGGCAAGTACGAGCAGTACA
TCAAGTGGCCATGGTACATCTGGCTGGGCTTCATCGCCGGCCTGATCGCCATCGTGATGGTGACCATCAT
GCTGTGCTGCATGACCTCCTGCTGCAGCTGCCTGAAGGGCTGCTGCTCCTGCGGCAGCTGCTGCAAGTTC
GATGAGGACGATAGCGAGCCCGTGCTGAAGGGCGTCAAACTGCACTATACAGGCACCGGTGATTACAAGG
ACCACGATGGCGACTATAAGGATCACGACATCGACTACAAGGACGATGACGACAAGTAAACGCGTCATAT
GGAATTCTACCGGGTAGGGGAGGCGCTTTTCCCAAGGCAGTCTGGAGCATGCGCTTTAGCAGCCCCGCTG
GGCACTTGGCGCTACACAAGTGGCCTCTGGCCTCGCACACATTCCACATCCACCGGTAGGCGCCAACCGG
CTCCGTTCTTTGGTGGCCCCTTCGCGCCACCTTCTACTCCTCCCCTAGTCAGGAAGTTCCCCCCCGCCCC
GCAGCTCGCGTCGTGCAGGACGTGACAAATGGAAGTAGCACGTCTCACTAGTCTCGTGCAGATGGACAGC
ACCGCTGAGCAATGGAAGCGGGTAGGCCTTTGGGGCAGCGGCCAATAGCAGCTTTGCTCCTTCGCTTTCT
GGGCTCAGAGGCTGGGAAGGGGTGGGTCCGGGGGCGGGCTCAGGGGCGGGCTCAGGGGCGGGGCGGGCGC
CCGAAGGTCCTCCGGAGGCCCGGCATTCTGCACGCTTCAAAAGCGCACGTCTGCCGCGCTGTTCTCCTCT
TCCTCATCTCCGGGCCTTTCGACCTGCAGCCCAAGCTTACCGGCGCGCCATGAAAAAGCCTGAACTCACC
GCGACGTCTGTCGAGAAGTTTCTGATCGAAAAGTTCGACAGCGTCTCCGACCTGATGCAGCTCTCGGAGG
GCGAAGAATCTCGTGCTTTCAGCTTCGATGTAGGAGGGCGTGGATATGTCCTGCGGGTAAATAGCTGCGC
CGATGGTTTCTACAAAGATCGTTATGTTTATCGGCACTTTGCATCGGCCGCGCTCCCGATTCCGGAAGTG
CTTGACATTGGGGAATTCAGCGAGAGCCTGACCTATTGCATCTCCCGCCGTGCACAGGGTGTCACGTTGC
AAGACCTGCCTGAAACCGAACTGCCCGCTGTTCTGCAGCCGGTCGCGGAGGCCATGGATGCGATCGCTGC
GGCCGATCTTAGCCAGACGAGCGGGTTCGGCCCATTCGGACCGCAAGGAATCGGTCAATACACTACATGG
CGTGATTTCATATGCGCGATTGCTGATCCCCATGTGTATCACTGGCAAACTGTGATGGACGACACCGTCA
GTGCGTCCGTCGCGCAGGCTCTCGATGAGCTGATGCTTTGGGCCGAGGACTGCCCCGAAGTCCGGCACCT
CGTGCACGCGGATTTCGGCTCCAACAATGTCCTGACGGACAATGGCCGCATAACAGCGGTCATTGACTGG
AGCGAGGCGATGTTCGGGGATTCCCAATACGAGGTCGCCAACATCTTCTTCTGGAGGCCGTGGTTGGCTT
GTATGGAGCAGCAGACGCGCTACTTCGAGCGGAGGCATCCGGAGCTTGCAGGATCGCCGCGGCTCCGGGC
GTATATGCTCCGCATTGGTCTTGACCAACTCTATCAGAGCTTGGTTGACGGCAATTTCGATGATGCAGCT
TGGGCGCAGGGTCGATGCGACGCAATCGTCCGATCCGGAGCCGGGACTGTCGGGCGTACACAAATCGCCC
GCAGAAGCGCGGCCGTCTGGACCGATGGCTGTGTAGAAGTACTCGCCGATAGTGGAAACCGACGCCCCAG
CACTCGTCCGAGGGCAAAGGAATAGTCTAGACGGGGCGCGTCTGGAACAATCAACCTCTGGATTACAAAA
TTTGTGAAAGATTGACTGGTATTCTTAACTATGTTGCTCCTTTTACGCTATGTGGATACGCTGCTTTAAT
GCCTTTGTATCATGCTATTGCTTCCCGTATGGCTTTCATTTTCTCCTCCTTGTATAAATCCTGGTTGCTG
TCTCTTTATGAGGAGTTGTGGCCCGTTGTCAGGCAACGTGGCGTGGTGTGCACTGTGTTTGCTGACGCAA
CCCCCACTGGTTGGGGCATTGCCACCACCTGTCAGCTCCTTTCCGGGACTTTCGCTTTCCCCCTCCCTAT
TGCCACGGCGGAACTCATCGCCGCCTGCCTTGCCCGCTGCTGGACAGGGGCTCGGCTGTTGGGCACTGAC
AATTCCGTGGTGTTGTCGGGGAAGCTGACGTCCTTTCCATGGCTGCTCGCCTGTGTTGCCACCTGGATTC
TGCGCGGGACGTCCTTCTGCTACGTCCCTTCGGCCCTCAATCCAGCGGACCTTCCTTCCCGCGGCCTGCT
GCCGGCTCTGCGGCCTCTTCCGCGTCTTCGCCTTCGCCCTCAGACGAGTCGGATCTCCCTTTGGGCCGCC
TCCCCGCCTGGAATTAATTCTGCAGTCGAGACCTAGAAAAACATGGAGCAATCACAAGTAGCAATACAGC
AGCTACCAATGCTGATTGTGCCTGGCTAGAAGCACAAGAGGAGGAGGAGGTGGGTTTTCCAGTCACACCT
CAGGTACCTTTAAGACCAATGACTTACAAGGCAGCTGTAGATCTTAGCCACTTTTTAAAAGAAAAGAGGG
GACTGGAAGGGCTAATTCACTCCCAACGAAGACAAGATATCCTTGATCTGTGGATCTACCACACACAAGG
CTACTTCCCTGATTAGCAGAACTACACACCAGGGCCAGGGGTCAGATATCCACTGACCTTTGGATGGTGC
TACAAGCTAGTACCAGTTGAGCCAGATAAGGTAGAAGAGGCCAATAAAGGAGAGAACACCAGCTTGTTAC
ACCCTGTGAGCCTGCATGGGATGGATGACCCGGAGAGAGAAGCTACAAGGGRCTTTCCGCTGGGGACTTT
CCAGGGAGGCGTGGCCTGGGCGGGACTGGGGAGTGGCGAGCCCTCAGATCCTGCATATAAGCAGCTGCTT
TTTGCCTGTACTGGGTCTCTCTGGTTAGACCAGATCTGAGCCTGGGAGCTCTCTGGCTAACTAGGGAACC
CACTGCTTAAGCCTCAATAAAGCTTGCCTTGAGTGCTTCAAGTAGTGTGTGCCCGTCTGTTGTGTGACTC
TGGTAACTAGAGATCCCTCAGACCCTTTTAGTCAGTGTGGAAAATCTCTAGCAGTAGTAGTTCATGTCAT
CTTATTATTCAGTATTTATAACTTGCAAAGAAATGAATATCAGAGAGTGAGAGGCCTTGACATTGCTAGC
GTTTACCGTCGACCTCTAGCTAGAGCTTGGCGTAATCATGGTCATAGCTGTTTCCTGTGTGAAATTGTTA
TCCGCTCACAATTCCACACAACATACGAGCCGGAAGCATAAAGTGTAAAGCCTGGGGTGCCTAATGAGTG
AGCTAACTCACATTAATTGCGTTGCGCTCACTGCCCGCTTTCCAGTCGGGAAACCTGTCGTGCCAGCTGC
ATTAATGAATCGGCCAACGCGCGGGGAGAGGCGGTTTGCGTATTGGGCGCTCTTCCGCTTCCTCGCTCAC
TGACTCGCTGCGCTCGGTCGTTCGGCTGCGGCGAGCGGTATCAGCTCACTCAAAGGCGGTAATACGGTTA
TCCACAGAATCAGGGGATAACGCAGGAAAGAACATGTGAGCAAAAGGCCAGCAAAAGGCCAGGAACCGTA
AAAAGGCCGCGTTGCTGGCGTTTTTCCATAGGCTCCGCCCCCCTGACGAGCATCACAAAAATCGACGCTC
AAGTCAGAGGTGGCGAAACCCGACAGGACTATAAAGATACCAGGCGTTTCCCCCTGGAAGCTCCCTCGTG
CGCTCTCCTGTTCCGACCCTGCCGCTTACCGGATACCTGTCCGCCTTTCTCCCTTCGGGAAGCGTGGCGC
TTTCTCATAGCTCACGCTGTAGGTATCTCAGTTCGGTGTAGGTCGTTCGCTCCAAGCTGGGCTGTGTGCA
CGAACCCCCCGTTCAGCCCGACCGCTGCGCCTTATCCGGTAACTATCGTCTTGAGTCCAACCCGGTAAGA
CACGACTTATCGCCACTGGCAGCAGCCACTGGTAACAGGATTAGCAGAGCGAGGTATGTAGGCGGTGCTA
CAGAGTTCTTGAAGTGGTGGCCTAACTACGGCTACACTAGAAGAACAGTATTTGGTATCTGCGCTCTGCT
GAAGCCAGTTACCTTCGGAAAAAGAGTTGGTAGCTCTTGATCCGGCAAACAAACCACCGCTGGTAGCGGT
GGTTTTTTTGTTTGCAAGCAGCAGATTACGCGCAGAAAAAAAGGATCTCAAGAAGATCCTTTGATCTTTT
CTACGGGGTCTGACGCTCAGTGGAACGAAAACTCACGTTAAGGGATTTTGGTCATGAGATTATCAAAAAG
GATCTTCACCTAGATCCTTTTAAATTAAAAATGAAGTTTTAAATCAATCTAAAGTATATATGAGTAAACT
TGGTCTGACAGTTACCAATGCTTAATCAGTGAGGCACCTATCTCAGCGATCTGTCTATTTCGTTCATCCA
TAGTTGCCTGACTCCCCGTCGTGTAGATAACTACGATACGGGAGGGCTTACCATCTGGCCCCAGTGCTGC
AATGATACCGCGAGACCCACGCTCACCGGCTCCAGATTTATCAGCAATAAACCAGCCAGCCGGAAGGGCC
GAGCGCAGAAGTGGTCCTGCAACTTTATCCGCCTCCATCCAGTCTATTAATTGTTGCCGGGAAGCTAGAG
TAAGTAGTTCGCCAGTTAATAGTTTGCGCAACGTTGTTGCCATTGCTACAGGCATCGTGGTGTCACGCTC
GTCGTTTGGTATGGCTTCATTCAGCTCCGGTTCCCAACGATCAAGGCGAGTTACATGATCCCCCATGTTG
TGCAAAAAAGCGGTTAGCTCCTTCGGTCCTCCGATCGTTGTCAGAAGTAAGTTGGCCGCAGTGTTATCAC
TCATGGTTATGGCAGCACTGCATAATTCTCTTACTGTCATGCCATCCGTAAGATGCTTTTCTGTGACTGG
TGAGTACTCAACCAAGTCATTCTGAGAATAGTGTATGCGGCGACCGAGTTGCTCTTGCCCGGCGTCAATA
CGGGATAATACCGCGCCACATAGCAGAACTTTAAAAGTGCTCATCATTGGAAAACGTTCTTCGGGGCGAA
AACTCTCAAGGATCTTACCGCTGTTGAGATCCAGTTCGATGTAACCCACTCGTGCACCCAACTGATCTTC
AGCATCTTTTACTTTCACCAGCGTTTCTGGGTGAGCAAAAACAGGAAGGCAAAATGCCGCAAAAAAGGGA
ATAAGGGCGACACGGAAATGTTGAATACTCATACTCTTCCTTTTTCAATATTATTGAAGCATTTATCAGG
GTTATTGTCTCATGAGCGGATACATATTTGAATGTATTTAGAAAAATAAACAAATAGGGGTTCCGCGCAC
ATTTCCCCGAAAAGTGCCACCTGACGTCGACGGATCGGGAGATCAACTTGTTTATTGCAGCTTATAATGG
TTACAAATAAAGCAATAGCATCACAAATTTCACAAATAAAGCATTTTTTTCACTGCATTCTAGTTGTGGT
TTGTCCAAACTCATCAATGTATCTTATCATGTCTGGATCAACTGGATAACTCAAGCTAACCAAAATCATC
CCAAACTTCCCACCCCATACCCTATTACCACTGCCAATTACCTGTGGTTTCATTTACTCTAAACCTGTGA
TTCCTCTGAATTATTTTCATTTTAAAGAAATTGTATTTGTTAAATATGTACTACAAACTTAGTAGTT
Features (pLannotate 1.2.2; 23 found; start..end, strand, type, name):
    307..487     +  LTR            5' LTR (truncated): truncated 5' long terminal repeat (LTR) from HIV-1
    534..659     +  misc_feature   HIV-1 Ψ: packaging signal of human immunodeficiency virus type 1
    643..981     +  CDS            HIV-1 gag (fragment): gag protein from human immunodeficiency virus 1; gag
   1156..1389    +  misc_feature   RRE: The Rev response element (RRE) of HIV-1 allows for Rev-dependent mRNA export from the nucleus to the cytoplasm.
   1766..1866    +  CDS            Rev (fragment): human immunodeficiency virus 1 (HIV-1) Rev protein; rev; enhances nuclear export of unspliced and incompletely spliced viral mRNAs
   1881..1996    +  misc_feature   cPPT/CTS: central polypurine tract and central termination sequence of HIV-1 (lacking the first T)
   2059..2408    +  promoter       TRE3GV promoter: 3rd-generation Tet-responsive promoter that can be activated by binding of Tet-On® 3G, optimized for retroviral and lentiviral vectors
   2421..2449    +  promoter       TRE3GV promoter (fragment): 3rd-generation Tet-responsive promoter that can be activated by binding of Tet-On® 3G, optimized for retroviral and lentiviral vectors
   2533..6351    +  CDS            S: SPIKE_SARS2 - Experimental evidence at protein level: Swiss-Prot protein existence level 1. [Spike glycoprotein]: May down-regulate host tetherin (BST2) by lysosomal degradation, thereby counteracting its antiviral activity. From Severe acute respiratory syndrome coronavirus 2 (2019-nCoV) (SARS-CoV-2).
   6452..6951    +  promoter       PGK promoter: mouse phosphoglycerate kinase 1 promoter
   6980..8005    +  CDS            HygR: aminoglycoside phosphotransferase from E. coli; aph(4)-Ia; confers resistance to hygromycin
   8029..8617    +  misc_feature   WPRE: woodchuck hepatitis virus posttranscriptional regulatory element
   8634..9071    +  CDS            nef (fragment): NEF_HV1LA - Experimental evidence at protein level: Swiss-Prot protein existence level 1. Extracellular Nef protein targets CD4(+) T-lymphocytes for apoptosis by interacting with CXCR4 surface receptors. From Human immunodeficiency virus type 1 group M subtype B (isolate Lai) (HIV-1).
   9106..9363    +  LTR            5' LTR (truncated): truncated 5' long terminal repeat (LTR) from HIV-1
   9513..9535    -  protein_bind   lac operator (fragment): The lac repressor binds to the lac operator to inhibit transcription in E. coli. This inhibition can be relieved by adding lactose or isopropyl-β-D-thiogalactopyranoside (IPTG). lac repressor encoded by lacI
   9539..9569    -  promoter       lac promoter: promoter for the E. coli lac operon
   9584..9605    -  protein_bind   CAP binding site: CAP binding activates transcription in the presence of cAMP. E. coli catabolite activator protein
   9618..9710    -  CDS            lacI (fragment): lac repressor; lacI; The lac repressor binds to the lac operator to inhibit transcription in E. coli. This inhibition can be relieved by adding lactose or isopropyl-β-D-thiogalactopyranoside (IPTG).
   9893..10481   -  rep_origin     ori: high-copy-number ColE1/pMB1/pBR322/pUC origin of replication
  10652..11512   -  CDS            AmpR: β-lactamase; bla; confers resistance to ampicillin, carbenicillin, and related antibiotics
  11513..11617   -  promoter       AmpR promoter: bla
  11665..11799   +  polyA_signal   SV40 poly(A) signal: SV40 polyadenylation signal
  11967..246     +  LTR            3' LTR (fragment) (across the origin): 3' long terminal repeat (LTR) from HIV-1
