[The description below was written by a language model from this plasmid's Addgene catalogue record and pLannotate feature annotations shown in this document.]
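Description:
pTFG005_Spike_Inducible_3xFlag is a second-generation HIV-1-based lentiviral transfer plasmid for doxycycline-inducible expression of the SARS-CoV-2 Spike glycoprotein in mammalian cells. It is built on the pLVX-TRE3G backbone, modified so that hygromycin resistance replaces the original puromycin marker. In bacteria it is maintained through a high-copy ColE1/pUC-type origin and selected with ampicillin via the β-lactamase gene. The annotated sequence is about 12 kb.

The lentiviral region is flanked by HIV-1 LTR sequences and carries the Ψ packaging signal with an adjoining gag fragment, the Rev response element for Rev-dependent nuclear export of the genomic RNA, and the cPPT/CTS element, which aids nuclear import and transduction. Within it, the TRE3G promoter (annotated as the lentivirus-optimised TRE3GV variant) drives a 3,819 bp Spike coding sequence inserted between NotI and MluI. This promoter is largely silent until bound by the Tet-On 3G transactivator in the presence of doxycycline. No transactivator appears in the feature table, so it must be provided separately. The catalogue entry records a C-terminal 3x FLAG tag on Spike for detection or immunoprecipitation, although the tag is not annotated as its own feature. Downstream, a mouse PGK promoter expresses the hygromycin phosphotransferase gene for selection of transduced cells, and a WPRE precedes the 3′ LTR to enhance transcript stability and expression.

The plasmid is intended for producing lentivirus, with packaging and envelope functions supplied in trans, to generate stable cell lines with inducible Spike expression. The associated publication concerns engineering cell-derived vesicles to inhibit SARS-CoV-2 infection.
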