Addgene plasmid #191578: pTFG005_Spike_Inducible_3xFlag
Purpose: Inducible expression of SARS-CoV-2 Spike protein with C-terminal 3x FLAG tag under TRE3G promoter and cloned into a 2nd generation lentiviral transfer plasmid (modified pLVX with Hygro resistance).
Depositing lab: Joshua Leonard. Depositing organization: Northwestern University. Publication: Elucidating Design Principles for Engineering Cell-Derived Vesicles to Inhibit SARS-CoV-2 Infection. Gunnels TF, Stranford DM, Mitrut RE, Kamat NP, Leonard JN. Small. 2022 May;18(19):e2200125. doi: 10.1002/smll.202200125. Epub 2022 Apr 7. PubMed 35388947.
Backbone
  Vector backbone: pLVX-TRE3G
  Backbone manufacturer: Clontech (Takara)
  Modifications to backbone: HygroR instead of PuroR.
  Vector type: Mammalian Expression, Lentiviral
  Selectable markers: Hygromycin
Growth in bacteria
  Bacterial resistance: Ampicillin, 100 μg/mL
  Growth temperature: 37°C
  Growth strain: NEB Stable
  Copy number: High Copy
Gene/Insert
  Gene/Insert name: SARS-CoV-2 Spike Protein (alt name: Spike)
  Species: Synthetic
  Insert size (bp): 3819
  GenBank ID: 43740568
  Entrez Gene: S (a.k.a. GU280_gp02, spike glycoprotein)
  Promoter: TRE3G
  Tag / fusion protein: 3x FLAG (C terminal on insert)
  Cloning method: Restriction Enzyme; 5′ cloning site NotI (unknown if destroyed); 3′ cloning site MluI (unknown if destroyed)
  Sequencing primers: 5′ gcctggagcaattccacaacac
Resource information
  A portion of this plasmid was derived from a plasmid made by: Fang Li's lab. Spike sequence cloned from Addgene plasmid #145032.
Terms and licenses: Academic/Nonprofit Terms; Industry Terms: Not Available to Industry
How to cite: pTFG005_Spike_Inducible_3xFlag was a gift from Joshua Leonard (Addgene plasmid # 191578 ; http://n2t.net/addgene:191578 ; RRID:Addgene_191578)
